Addgene plasmid #195632: pBEL2663
Purpose: Complementation of MlaA(F223N)
Depositing lab: Gira Bhabha & Damian Ekiert. Depositing organization: NYU Grossman School of Medicine. Publication: Protein-protein interactions in the Mla lipid transport system probed by computational structure prediction and deep mutational scanning. MacRae MR, Puvanendran D, Haase MAB, Coudray N, Kolich L, Lam C, Baek M, Bhabha G, Ekiert DC. J Biol Chem. 2023 Apr 24:104744. doi: 10.1016/j.jbc.2023.104744. PubMed 37100290.
Backbone
  Vector backbone: pBAD-His
  Vector type: Bacterial Expression
Growth in bacteria
  Bacterial resistance: Ampicillin, 100 μg/mL
  Growth temperature: 37°C
  Growth strain: DH5alpha
  Copy number: High Copy
Gene/Insert
  Gene/Insert name: MlaA
  Species: E. coli
  Mutation: MlaA(F223N)
  Cloning method: Gibson Cloning
Terms and licenses: Academic/Nonprofit Terms; Industry Terms: Not Available to Industry
Depositor comments: Please visit https://www.biorxiv.org/content/10.1101/2022.12.09.519820v1 for bioRxiv preprint.
How to cite: pBEL2663 was a gift from Gira Bhabha & Damian Ekiert (Addgene plasmid # 195632 ; http://n2t.net/addgene:195632 ; RRID:Addgene_195632)
