[The description below was written by a language model from this plasmid's Addgene catalogue record and pLannotate feature annotations shown in this document.]
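Description:
pBEL2663 is a bacterial expression plasmid built on the pBAD-His backbone that carries the E. coli mlaA gene (also known as vacJ) with an F223N point mutation, inserted by Gibson cloning. The coding sequence sits immediately downstream of the araBAD promoter, and the divergently transcribed araC regulator is present on the same plasmid, so expression is controlled by L-arabinose through the standard AraC system. Transcription is terminated by the rrnB region, including a 5S rRNA segment and the T1 and T2 terminators. Although the backbone name implies a histidine tag, no tag is annotated in the feature table and the record does not say whether the expressed protein carries one.

The plasmid replicates in E. coli from a ColE1/pMB1-type origin and is listed as high copy. It is selected with ampicillin through the bla β-lactamase gene driven by its own promoter. An M13 phage origin is also present. Short remnants of pBR322 sequence (fragments of bom, rop, the tetracycline resistance gene and its promoter) are annotated but are incomplete and presumably non-functional leftovers of the vector's lineage.

MlaA is part of the Mla phospholipid transport pathway, which maintains outer membrane lipid asymmetry by retrograde trafficking of phospholipids from the outer to the inner membrane. The stated purpose is complementation with MlaA(F223N), which suggests supplying the mutant allele in trans to test whether it retains MlaA function. The associated study probed protein-protein interactions in the Mla system using computational structure prediction and deep mutational scanning. The record does not specify the strain or phenotypic assay used.
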