Features (pLannotate 1.2.2; 14 found; start..end, strand, type, name):
     10..294     +  promoter       araBAD promoter: araBAD; promoter of the L-arabinose operon of E. coli; the araC regulatory gene is transcribed in the opposite direction (Guzman et al., 1995)
    315..1067    +  CDS            mlaA: MLAA_ECOLI - Also known as vacJ. Experimental evidence at protein level: Swiss-Prot protein existence level 1. Involved in a phospholipid transport pathway that maintains lipid asymmetry in the outer membrane by retrograde trafficking of phospholipids from the outer membrane to the inner membrane. From Escherichia coli (strain K12).
   1233..1348    +  ncRNA          5S rRNA: Accession: RF00001 - 5S ribosomal RNA
   1352..1438    +  terminator     rrnB T1 terminator: Escherichia coli rrnB; transcription terminator T1 from the E. coli rrnB gene
   1530..1557    +  terminator     rrnB T2 terminator: transcription terminator T2 from the E. coli rrnB gene
   1576..1667    +  promoter       AmpR promoter: bla
   1668..2528    +  CDS            AmpR: β-lactamase; bla; confers resistance to ampicillin, carbenicillin, and related antibiotics
   2570..2950    +  rep_origin     M13 ori (sequence partly withheld): M13 bacteriophage origin of replication; arrow indicates direction of (+) strand synthesis
   3136..3723    +  rep_origin     ori: high-copy-number ColE1/pMB1/pBR322/pUC origin of replication
   3909..3960    -  misc_feature   bom (fragment): basis of mobility region from pBR322
   4076..4115    -  CDS            rop (fragment): Rop protein, which maintains plasmids at low copy number; rop
   4116..4301    -  CDS            TcR (fragment): tetracycline efflux protein; tet; confers resistance to tetracycline
   4311..4329    +  promoter       tet promoter (fragment): E. coli promoter for tetracycline efflux protein gene
   4419..5297    -  CDS            araC: L-arabinose regulatory protein; araC
>Addgene plasmid #195632 | pBEL2663 | addgene full sequence | sequence record 383742 | Addgene NGS Result
CATTCAGAGAAGAAACCAATTGTCCATATTGCATCAGACATTGCCGTCACTGCGTCTTTTACTGGCTCTT
CTCGCTAACCAAACCGGTAACCCCGCTTATTAAAAGCATTCTGTAACAAAGCGGGACCAAAGCCATGACA
AAAACGCGTAACAAAAGTGTCTATAATCACGGCAGAAAAGTCCACATTGATTATTTGCACGGCGTCACAC
TTTGCTATGCCATAGCATTTTTATCCATAAGATTAGCGGATCCTACCTGACGCTTTTTATCGCAACTCTC
TACTGTTTCTCCATACCCGTTTTTTTGGGCTAGCATGAAGCTTCGCCTGTCGGCGCTTGCTCTGGGAACT
ACGCTTCTGGTGGGGTGTGCGAGTTCCGGTACAGATCAGCAAGGGCGTTCTGACCCGTTAGAAGGGTTCA
ACCGCACCATGTACAACTTCAACTTCAATGTATTAGACCCGTATATTGTTCGACCGGTCGCTGTCGCCTG
GCGTGATTATGTTCCGCAACCGGCGCGTAACGGTTTGAGCAACTTTACTGGCAACCTTGAAGAACCTGCG
GTGATGGTTAACTACTTCTTGCAGGGCGACCCTTATCAGGGGATGGTCCACTTTACCCGCTTTTTCCTGA
ACACCATTTTGGGGATGGGCGGTTTTATTGATGTTGCAGGGATGGCGAACCCGAAACTGCAACGGACTGA
ACCTCACCGCTTCGGTAGTACGCTTGGTCATTATGGCGTGGGTTATGGGCCTTACGTTCAGTTACCGTTC
TACGGTAGCTTCACGCTGCGTGATGACGGTGGTGATATGGCGGATGGTTTTTACCCGGTTCTTTCCTGGC
TGACCTGGCCGATGTCTGTGGGTAAATGGACGCTTGAAGGGATCGAAACCCGCGCTCAGCTGCTGGATTC
CGATGGTCTGCTGCGTCAGTCGTCCGATCCTTATATTATGGTGCGCGAAGCGTACTTCCAGCGTCATGAT
AACATCGCTAATGGCGGCGAACTCAAACCGCAGGAAAATCCGAACGCACAAGCGATTCAGGATGATTTAA
AAGATATTGATTCTGAATAAGGTACCAAATTCCAGAAAAGAGACGCTGAAAAGCGTCTTTTTTCGTTTTG
GTCCTGGTCTGAGGAATGGTTGTAAGCTTGGCTGTTTTGGCGGATGAGAGAAGATTTTCAGCCTGATACA
GATTAAATCAGAACGCAGAAGCGGTCTGATAAAACAGAATTTGCCTGGCGGCAGTAGCGCGGTGGTCCCA
CCTGACCCCATGCCGAACTCAGAAGTGAAACGCCGTAGCGCCGATGGTAGTGTGGGGTCTCCCCATGCGA
GAGTAGGGAACTGCCAGGCATCAAATAAAACGAAAGGCTCAGTCGAAAGACTGGGCCTTTCGTTTTATCT
GTTGTTTGTCGGTGAACGCTCTCCTGAGTAGGACAAATCCGCCGGGAGCGGATTTGAACGTTGCGAAGCA
ACGGCCCGGAGGGTGGCGGGCAGGACGCCCGCCATAAACTGCCAGGCATCAAATTAAGCAGAAGGCCATC
CTGACGGATGGCCTTTTTGCGTTTCTACAAACTCTTTTGTTTATTTTTCTAAATACATTCAAATATGTAT
CCGCTCATGAGACAATAACCCTGATAAATGCTTCAATAATATTGAAAAAGGAAGAGTATGAGTATTCAAC
ATTTCCGTGTCGCCCTTATTCCCTTTTTTGCGGCATTTTGCCTTCCTGTTTTTGCTCACCCAGAAACGCT
GGTGAAAGTAAAAGATGCTGAAGATCAGTTGGGTGCACGAGTGGGTTACATCGAACTGGATCTCAACAGC
GGTAAGATCCTTGAGAGTTTTCGCCCCGAAGAACGTTTTCCAATGATGAGCACTTTTAAAGTTCTGCTAT
GTGGCGCGGTATTATCCCGTGTTGACGCCGGGCAAGAGCAACTCGGTCGCCGCATACACTATTCTCAGAA
TGACTTGGTTGAGTACTCACCAGTCACAGAAAAGCATCTTACGGATGGCATGACAGTAAGAGAATTATGC
AGTGCTGCCATAACCATGAGTGATAACACTGCGGCCAACTTACTTCTGACAACGATCGGAGGACCGAAGG
AGCTAACCGCTTTTTTGCACAACATGGGGGATCATGTAACTCGCCTTGATCGTTGGGAACCGGAGCTGAA
TGAAGCCATACCAAACGACGAGCGTGACACCACGATGCCTGCAGCAATGGCAACAACGTTGCGCAAACTA
TTAACTGGCGAACTACTTACTCTAGCTTCCCGGCAACAATTAATAGACTGGATGGAGGCGGATAAAGTTG
CAGGACCACTTCTGCGCTCGGCCCTTCCGGCTGGCTGGTTTATTGCTGATAAATCTGGAGCCGGTGAGCG
TGGGTCTCGCGGTATCATTGCAGCACTGGGGCCAGATGGTAAGCCCTCCCGTATCGTAGTTATCTACACG
ACGGGGAGTCAGGCAACTATGGATGAACGAAATAGACAGATCGCTGAGATAGGTGCCTCACTGATTAAGC
ATTGGTAACTGTCAGACCAAGTTTACTCATATATACTTTAGATTGATT
[125 nt withheld, positions 2569-2693]
C
[141 nt withheld, positions 2695-2835]
CCTTTGACGTTGGAGTCCACGTTCTTT
[37 nt withheld, positions 2863-2899]
ACCCTATCTCGGGCTATTCTTTTGATTTATAAGGGATTTTGCCGATTTCGGCCTATTGGTTAAAAAATGA
GCTGATTTAACAAAAATTTAACGCGAATTTTAACAAAATATTAACGTTTACAATTTAAAAGGATCTAGGT
GAAGATCCTTTTTGATAATCTCATGACCAAAATCCCTTAACGTGAGTTTTCGTTCCACTGAGCGTCAGAC
CCCGTAGAAAAGATCAAAGGATCTTCTTGAGATCCTTTTTTTCTGCGCGTAATCTGCTGCTTGCAAACAA
AAAAACCACCGCTACCAGCGGTGGTTTGTTTGCCGGATCAAGAGCTACCAACTCTTTTTCCGAAGGTAAC
TGGCTCAGCAGAGCGCAGATACCAAATACTGTCCTTCTAGTGTAGCCGTAGTTAGGCCACCACTTCAAGA
ACTCTGTAGCACCGCCTACATACCTCGCTCTGCTAATCCTGTTACCAGTGGCTGCTGCCAGTGGCGATAA
GTCGTGTCTTACCGGGTTGGACTCAAGACGATAGTTACCGGATAAGGCGCAGCGGTCGGGCTGAACGGGG
GGTTCGTGCACACAGCCCAGCTTGGAGCGAACGACCTACACCGAACTGAGATACCTACAGCGTGAGCTAT
GAGAAAGCGCCACGCTTCCCGAAGGGAGAAAGGCGGACAGGTATCCGGTAAGCGGCAGGGTCGGAACAGG
AGAGCGCACGAGGGAGCTTCCAGGGGGAAACGCCTGGTATCTTTATAGTCCTGTCGGGTTTCGCCACCTC
TGACTTGAGCGTCGATTTTTGTGATGCTCGTCAGGGGGGCGGAGCCTATGGAAAAACGCCAGCAACGCGG
CCTTTTTACGGTTCCTGGCCTTTTGCTGGCCTTTTGCTCACATGTTCTTTCCTGCGTTATCCCCTGATTC
TGTGGATAACCGTATTACCGCCTTTGAGTGAGCTGATACCGCTCGCCGCAGCCGAACGACCGAGCGCAGC
GAGTCAGTGAGCGAGGAAGCGGAAGAGCGCCTGATGCGGTATTTTCTCCTTACGCATCTGTGCGGTATTT
CACACCGCATAGGGTCATGGCTGCGCCCCGACACCCGCCAACACCCGCTGACGCGCCCTGACGGGCTTGT
CTGCTCCCGGCATCCGCTTACAGACAAGCTGTGACCGTCTCCGGGAGCTGCATGTGTCAGAGGTTTTCAC
CGTCATCACCGAAACGCGCGAGGCAGAAGGAGATGGCGCCCAACAGTCCCCCGGCCACGGGGCCTGCCAC
CATACCCACGCCGAAACAAGCGCTCATGAGCCCGAAGTGGCGAGCCCGATCTTCCCCATCGGTGATGTCG
GCGATATAGGCGCCAGCAACCGCACCTGTGGCGCCGGTGATGCCGGCCACGATGCGTCCGGCGTAGAGGA
TCTGCTCATGTTTGACAGCTTATCATCGATGCATAATGTGCCTGTCAAATGGACGAAGCAGGGATTCTGC
AAACCCTATGCTACTCCGTCAAGCCGTCAATTGTCTGATTCGTTACCAATTATGACAACTTGACGGCTAC
ATCATTCACTTTTTCTTCACAACCGGCACGGAACTCGCTCGGGCTGGCCCCGGTGCATTTTTTAAATACC
CGCGAGAAATAGAGTTGATCGTCAAAACCAACATTGCGACCGACGGTGGCGATAGGCATCCGGGTGGTGC
TCAAAAGCAGCTTCGCCTGGCTGATACGTTGGTCCTCGCGCCAGCTTAAGACGCTAATCCCTAACTGCTG
GCGGAAAAGATGTGACAGACGCGACGGCGACAAGCAAACATGCTGTGCGACGCTGGCGATATCAAAATTG
CTGTCTGCCAGGTGATCGCTGATGTACTGACAAGCCTCGCGTACCCGATTATCCATCGGTGGATGGAGCG
ACTCGTTAATCGCTTCCATGCGCCGCAGTAACAATTGCTCAAGCAGATTTATCGCCAGCAGCTCCGAATA
GCGCCCTTCCCCTTGCCCGGCGTTAATGATTTGCCCAAACAGGTCGCTGAAATGCGGCTGGTGCGCTTCA
TCCGGGCGAAAGAACCCCGTATTGGCAAATATTGACGGCCAGTTAAGCCATTCATGCCAGTAGGCGCGCG
GACGAAAGTAAACCCACTGGTGATACCATTCGCGAGCCTCCGGATGACGACCGTAGTGATGAATCTCTCC
TGGCGGGAACAGCAAAATATCACCCGGTCGGCAAACAAATTCTCGTCCCTGATTTTTCACCACCCCCTGA
CCGCGAATGGTGAGATTGAGAATATAACCTTTCATTCCCAGCGGTCGGTCGATAAAAAAATCGAGATAAC
CGTTGGCCTCAATCGGCGTTAAACCCGCCACCAGATGGGCATTAAACGAGTATCCCGGCAGCAGGGGATC
ATTTTGCGCTTCAGCCATACTTTTCATACTCCCGC
